Addgene plasmid #168070: ymTq2-ystagRFP pDRF1-GW
Purpose: FRET fusion between ymTq2 and ystagRFP for use in yeast
Depositing lab: Bas Teusink. Depositing organization: Vrije Universiteit Amsterdam.
Backbone
  Vector backbone: pDRF1-GW
  Vector type: Yeast Expression
  Selectable markers: URA3
Growth in bacteria
  Bacterial resistance: Ampicillin, 100 μg/mL
  Growth temperature: 37°C
  Growth strain: DH5alpha
  Copy number: High Copy
Gene/Insert
  Gene/Insert name: ymTq2-ystagRFPt
  Species: Synthetic
  Cloning method: Restriction Enzyme; 5′ cloning site Unknown (unknown if destroyed); 3′ cloning site Unknown (unknown if destroyed)
Terms and licenses: Academic/Nonprofit Terms; Industry Terms: Not Available to Industry
How to cite: ymTq2-ystagRFP pDRF1-GW was a gift from Bas Teusink (Addgene plasmid # 168070 ; http://n2t.net/addgene:168070 ; RRID:Addgene_168070)
