[The description below was written by a language model from this plasmid's Addgene catalogue record and pLannotate feature annotations shown in this document.]
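Description:
ymTq2-ystagRFP pDRF1-GW is a yeast episomal expression plasmid of about 8.5 kb, built on the Gateway-compatible pDRF1-GW backbone and designed to shuttle between E. coli and Saccharomyces cerevisiae. In bacteria it replicates from a high-copy ColE1/pUC-type origin and is selected through the β-lactamase (AmpR) gene. In yeast it is maintained by the 2μ origin and selected by the URA3 auxotrophic marker under its own promoter, which also permits counterselection with 5-fluoroorotic acid. An f1 origin and remnants of lac, T7 and pBluescript polylinker sequences are carried over from the parental cloning vectors and are incidental to the plasmid's function.

The payload is a synthetic tandem fusion of two fluorescent proteins: the cyan mTurquoise2 followed, after a short linker-sized gap, by the red TagRFP-T. The "y" prefixes in the name suggest yeast-adapted versions, although the record does not spell this out. The fusion lies between attB1 and attB2 sites, which are characteristic of a Gateway expression clone, even though the catalogue lists restriction cloning with unknown sites. The ADH1 terminator lies downstream. The promoter driving the fusion is not explicitly annotated. The region immediately upstream of attB1 contains only fragmentary matches to yeast genomic sequences (BRP1 and a predicted ORF), so the record does not state the promoter's identity.

Linking a cyan donor covalently to a red acceptor holds the two fluorophores close together, giving constitutive Förster resonance energy transfer. The stated purpose is a FRET fusion for use in yeast, which fits use in assessing how this donor–acceptor pair performs there, for example as a reference in FRET measurements.
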