Features (pLannotate 1.2.2; 26 found; start..end, strand, type, name):
    191..215     +  protein_bind   attB1: mutant version of attB; recombination site for the Gateway® BP reaction BP Clonase™
    242..958     +  CDS            mTurquoise2: mTurquoise2 is a basic (constitutively fluorescent) cyan fluorescent protein published in 2012, derived from Aequorea victoria. It is reported to be a rapidly-maturing monomer with very low acid sensitivity.
    995..1726    +  CDS            TagRFP-T: TagRFP-T is a basic (constitutively fluorescent) red fluorescent protein published in 2008, derived from Entacmaea quadricolor. It has low acid sensitivity.
   1738..1762    -  protein_bind   attB2: mutant version of attB; recombination site for the Gateway® BP reaction BP Clonase™
   1790..1816    +  misc_feature   MCS (fragment): pBluescript multiple cloning site
   1825..1843    -  promoter       T7 promoter: promoter for bacteriophage T7 RNA polymerase
   1844..1987    +  CDS            ADH1 (fragment): ADH1_YEAST - Also known as ADC1. Experimental evidence at protein level: Swiss-Prot protein existence level 1. This isozyme preferentially catalyzes the conversion of primary unbranched alcohols to their corresponding aldehydes. Also shows activity toward secondary alcohols. From Saccharomyces cerevisiae (strain ATCC 204508 / S288c) (Baker's yeast).
   1991..2178    +  terminator     ADH1 terminator: S. cerevisiae ADH1; transcription terminator for the S. cerevisiae alcohol dehydrogenase 1 (ADH1) gene
   2186..2343    +  CDS            lacZα (fragment): LacZα fragment of β-galactosidase; lacZ fragment
   2349..2400    -  misc_feature   bom (fragment): basis of mobility region from pBR322
   2405..2488    +  CDS            RAF1 (fragment): RAF_YEAST - Experimental evidence at transcript level: Swiss-Prot protein existence level 2. Antagonizes transcriptional repression of recombinase FLP by REP1-REP2. May play a role in plasmid partitioning. From Saccharomyces cerevisiae (strain ATCC 204508 / S288c) (Baker's yeast).
   2642..3988    -  rep_origin     2μ ori: yeast 2μ plasmid origin of replication
   3993..4009    -  promoter       tet promoter (fragment): E. coli promoter for tetracycline efflux protein gene
   4099..4902    -  CDS            URA3: orotidine-5'-phosphate decarboxylase, required for uracil biosynthesis; S. cerevisiae URA3; yeast auxotrophic marker, counterselectable with 5-fluoroorotic acid (5-FOA)
   4903..5118    -  promoter       URA3 promoter: S. cerevisiae URA3
   5229..5333    +  promoter       AmpR promoter: bla
   5334..6194    +  CDS            AmpR: β-lactamase; bla; confers resistance to ampicillin, carbenicillin, and related antibiotics
   6365..6953    +  rep_origin     ori: high-copy-number ColE1/pMB1/pBR322/pUC origin of replication
   7136..7228    +  CDS            lacI (fragment): lac repressor; lacI; The lac repressor binds to the lac operator to inhibit transcription in E. coli. This inhibition can be relieved by adding lactose or isopropyl-β-D-thiogalactopyranoside (IPTG).
   7241..7262    +  protein_bind   CAP binding site: CAP binding activates transcription in the presence of cAMP. E. coli catabolite activator protein
   7277..7307    +  promoter       lac promoter: promoter for the E. coli lac operon
   7315..7331    +  protein_bind   lac operator: The lac repressor binds to the lac operator to inhibit transcription in E. coli. This inhibition can be relieved by adding lactose or isopropyl-β-D-thiogalactopyranoside (IPTG). lac repressor encoded by lacI
   7412..7840    -  rep_origin     f1 ori (sequence partly withheld): f1 bacteriophage origin of replication; arrow indicates direction of (+) strand synthesis
   7851..8105    -  CDS            BRP1 (fragment): BRP1_YEAST - Protein predicted: Swiss-Prot protein existence level 4. From Saccharomyces cerevisiae (strain ATCC 204508 / S288c) (Baker's yeast).
   8207..8223    -  promoter       ARG4 promoter (fragment): S. cerevisiae ARG4
   8328..8411    +  CDS            YG007_YEAST: Protein predicted: Swiss-Prot protein existence level 4. From Saccharomyces cerevisiae (strain ATCC 204508 / S288c) (Baker's yeast).
>Addgene plasmid #168070 | ymTq2-ystagRFP pDRF1-GW | addgene full sequence | sequence record 331867 | Addgene NGS Result
TGAAAATCTTTTTTTCTTCTATATCTACAAAAACTTTTTTTTTCTATCAACCTCGTTGATAAATTTTTTC
TTTAACAATCGTTAATAATTAATTAATTGGAAAATAACCATTTTTTCTCTCTTTTATACACACATTCAAA
AGAAAGAAAAAAAATATACCCCAGCCTCGACTAGTGAATTCGCGGCCATCACAAGTTTGTACAAAAAAGC
AGGCTGCTAGCACTAGTAAGCTTTTAATTAAATGGTTAGTAAAGGTGAAGAATTGTTCACTGGTGTAGTG
CCAATTTTAGTAGAATTAGATGGTGACGTTAACGGTCATAAGTTCTCTGTAAGCGGTGAAGGTGAAGGTG
ACGCAACATACGGTAAATTAACTTTGAAATTCATTTGTACTACAGGTAAATTACCAGTTCCATGGCCAAC
TTTGGTTACTACTTTGTCTTGGGGTGTTCAATGTTTCGCTAGATACCCAGATCATATGAAGCAACATGAT
TTCTTTAAGTCTGCTATGCCAGAAGGTTACGTTCAAGAAAGAACTATCTTCTTCAAGGATGATGGTAACT
ATAAGACTAGAGCTGAAGTTAAGTTCGAAGGAGATACTTTAGTTAATAGAATTGAATTGAAGGGTATTGA
TTTTAAGGAAGATGGTAATATTTTGGGTCATAAGTTGGAATATAATTACTTCTCTGATAACGTTTACATT
ACTGCTGATAAGCAAAAGAACGGTATTAAGGCGAACTTCAAGATTAGACATAACATTGAAGATGGTGGTG
TTCAATTAGCTGATCATTACCAACAAAACACTCCAATTGGTGACGGTCCAGTTTTGTTGCCAGATAACCA
TTACTTGTCTACTCAATCTAAGTTGTCTAAGGATCCAAACGAAAAGAGAGATCATATGGTTTTGTTGGAA
TTCGTTACTGCTGCTGGGATCACTTTAGGTATGGATGAATTGTATAAATCCGGACTCAGATCTTCGGATC
CACCGGTCGCCACCATGGTATCTAAAGGTGAAGAGTTGATAAAGGAAAATATGCACATGAAACTCTATAT
GGAAGGCACAGTGAATAACCATCATTTTAAGTGTACTTCAGAAGGAGAAGGTAAGCCTTATGAGGGGACA
CAAACTATGAGAATTAAAGTTGTTGAAGGAGGTCCACTACCATTCGCTTTTGACATCCTGGCAACGAGCT
TCATGTATGGCTCCAGAACATTCATAAACCATACACAAGGTATTCCAGATTTCTTCAAACAAAGTTTTCC
AGAAGGCTTTACTTGGGAGAGAGTTACTACCTACGAGGACGGGGGTGTTTTAACTGCGACACAGGATACA
TCATTACAAGATGGCTGTTTGATCTACAACGTAAAAATCAGAGGTGTCAATTTTCCATCTAACGGACCTG
TTATGCAGAAAAAGACCTTGGGTTGGGAGGCTAATACTGAAATGCTATACCCAGCAGATGGAGGATTGGA
AGGTAGGACAGTCATGGCATTGAAACTTGTAGGAGGCGGTCACCTAATTTGCAACTTTAAGACAACCTAC
AGAAGCAAAAAGCCTGCTAAAAATCTTAAAATGCCAGGGGTGTACTACGTGGATCATAGACTTGAACGTA
TCAAGGAAGCTGACAAAGAGACTTACGTTGAACAACACGAAGTCGCCGTCGCCAGATACTGTGACTTACC
TTCAAAGTTAGGTCATAAACTGAATGGTATGGATGAATTGTATAAGTAAGCGGCCGCACCCAGCTTTCTT
GTACAAAGTGGTGTAGTTAATTCATGATGGCCGCTGCAGGTCGACCTCGAGGGGGGGCCCGGTACCCAAT
TCGCCCTATAGTGAGTCGTATTACGCGCGGATCCAGCTTTGGACTTCTTCGCCAGAGGTTTGGTCAAGTC
TCCAATCAAGGTTGTCGGCTTGTCTACCTTGCCAGAAATTTACGAAAAGATGGAAAAGGGTCAAATCGTT
GGTAGATACGTTGTTGACACTTCTAAATAAGCGAATTTCTTATGATTTATGATTTTTATTATTAAATAAG
TTATAAAAAAAATAAGTGTATACAAATTTTAAAGTGACTCTTAGGTTTTAAAACGAAAATTCTTATTCTT
GAGTAACTCTTTCCTGTAGGTCAGGTTGCTTTCTCAGGTATAGCATGAGGTCGCTCTTATTGACCACACC
TCTACCGGCATGCCAATTCACTGGCCGTCGTTTTACAACGTCGTGACTGGGAAAACCCTGGCGTTACCCA
ACTTAATCGCCTTGCAGCACATCCCCCTTTCGCCAGCTGGCGTAATAGCGAAGAGGCCCGCACCGATCGC
CCTTCCCAACAGTTGCGCAGCCTGAATGGCGAATGGCGCCTGATGCGGTATTTTCTCCTTACGCATCTGT
GCGGTATTTCACACCGCATAATCGGATCGTACTTGTTACCCATCATTGAATTTTGAACATCCGAACCTGG
GAGTTTTCCCTGAAACAGATAGTATATTTGAACCTGTATAATAATATATAGTCTAGCGCTTTACGGAAGA
CAATGTATGTATTTCGGTTCCTGGAGAAACTATTGCATCTATTGCATAGGTAATCTTGCACGTCGCATCC
CCGGTTCATTTTCTGCGTTTCCATCTTGCACTTCAATAGCATATCTTTGTTAACGAAGCATCTGTGCTTC
ATTTTGTAGAACAAAAATGCAACGCGAGAGCGCTAATTTTTCAAACAAAGAATCTGAGCTGCATTTTTAC
AGAACAGAAATGCAACGCGAAAGCGCTATTTTACCAACGAAGAATCTGTGCTTCATTTTTGTAAAACAAA
AATGCAACGCGAGAGCGCTAATTTTTCAAACAAAGAATCTGAGCTGCATTTTTACAGAACAGAAATGCAA
CGCGAGAGCGCTATTTTACCAACAAAGAATCTATACTTCTTTTTTGTTCTACAAAAATGCATCCCGAGAG
CGCTATTTTTCTAACAAAGCATCTTAGATTACTTTTTTTCTCCTTTGTGCGCTCTATAATGCAGTCTCTT
GATAACTTTTTGCACTGTAGGTCCGTTAAGGTTAGAAGAAGGCTACTTTGGTGTCTATTTTCTCTTCCAT
AAAAAAAGCCTGACTCCACTTCCCGCGTTTACTGATTACTAGCGAAGCTGCGGGTGCATTTTTTCAAGAT
AAAGGCATCCCCGATTATATTCTATACCGATGTGGATTGCGCATACTTTGTGAACAGAAAGTGATAGCGT
TGATGATTCTTCATTGGTCAGAAAATTATGAACGGTTTCTTCTATTTTGTCTCTATATACTACGTATAGG
AAATGTTTACATTTTCGTATTGTTTTCGATTCACTCTATGAATAGTTCTTACTACAATTTTTTTGTCTAA
AGAGTAATACTAGAGATAAACATAAAAAATGTAGAGGTCGAGTTTAGATGCAAGTTCAAGGAGCGAAAGG
TGGATGGGTAGGTTATATAGGGATATAGCACAGAGATATATAGCAAAGAGATACTTTTGAGCAATGTTTG
TGGAAGCGGTATTCGCAATATTTTAGTAGCTCGTTACAGTCCGGTGCGTTTTTGGTTTTTTGAAAGTGCG
TCTTCAGAGCGCTTTTGGTTTTCAAAAGCGCTCTGAAGTTCCTATACTTTCTAGCTAGAGAATAGGAACT
TCGGAATAGGAACTTCAAAGCGTTTCCGAAAACGAGCGCTTCCGAAAATGCAACGCGAGCTGCGCACATA
CAGCTCACTGTTCACGTCGCACCTATATCTGCGTGTTGCCTGTATATATATATACATGAGAAGAACGGCA
TAGTGCGTGTTTATGCTTAAATGCGTACTTATATGCGTCTATTTATGTAGGATGAAAGGTAGTCTAGTAC
CTCCTGTGATATTATCCCATTCCATGCGGGGTATCGTATGCTTCCTTCAGCACTACCCTTTAGCTGTTCT
ATATGCTGCCACTCCTCAATTGGATTAGTCTCATCCTTCAATGCTATCATTTCCTTTGATATTGGATCGA
TCCGATGATAAGCTGTCAAACATGAGAATTGGGTAATAACTGATATAATTAAATTGAAGCTCTAATTTGT
GAGTTTAGTATACATGCATTTACTTATAATACAGTTTTTTAGTTTTGCTGGCCGCATCTTCTCAAATATG
CTTCCCAGCCTGCTTTTCTGTAACGTTCACCCTCTACCTTAGCATCCCTTCCCTTTGCAAATAGTCCTCT
TCCAACAATAATAATGTCAGATCCTGTAGAGACCACATCATCCACGGTTCTATACTGTTGACCCAATGCG
TCTCCCTTGTCATCTAAACCCACACCGGGTGTCATAATCAACCAATCGTAACCTTCATCTCTTCCACCCA
TGTCTCTTTGAGCAATAAAGCCGATAACAAAATCTTTGTCGCTCTTCGCAATGTCAACAGTACCCTTAGT
ATATTCTCCAGTAGATAGGGAGCCCTTGCATGACAATTCTGCTAACATCAAAAGGCCTCTAGGTTCCTTT
GTTACTTCTTCTGCCGCCTGCTTCAAACCGCTAACAATACCTGGGCCCACCACACCGTGTGCATTCGTAA
TGTCTGCCCATTCTGCTATTCTGTATACACCCGCAGAGTACTGCAATTTGACTGTATTACCAATGTCAGC
AAATTTTCTGTCTTCGAAGAGTAAAAAATTGTACTTGGCGGATAATGCCTTTAGCGGCTTAACTGTGCCC
TCCATGGAAAAATCAGTCAAGATATCCACATGTGTTTTTAGTAAACAAATTTTGGGACCTAATGCTTCAA
CTAACTCCAGTAATTCCTTGGTGGTACGAACATCCAATGAAGCACACAAGTTTGTTTGCTTTTCGTGCAT
GATATTAAATAGCTTGGCAGCAACAGGACTAGGATGAGTAGCAGCACGTTCCTTATATGTAGCTTTCGAC
ATGATTTATCTTCGTTTCCTGCATGTTTTTGTTCTGTGCAGTTGGGTTAAGAATACTGGGCAATTTCATG
TTTCTTCAACACTACATATGCGTATATATACCAATCTAAGTCTGTGCTCCTTCCTTCGTTCTTCCTTCTG
TTCGGAGATTACCGAATCAAAAAAATTTCAAGGAAACCGAAATCAAAAAAAAGAATAAAAAAAAAATGAT
GAATTGAAAAGCTAATTCTTGAAGACGAAAGGGCCTCGTGATACGCCTATTTTTATAGGTTAATGTCATG
ATAATAATGGTTTCTTAGACGTCAGGTGGCACTTTTCGGGGAAATGTGCGCGGAACCCCTATTTGTTTAT
TTTTCTAAATACATTCAAATATGTATCCGCTCATGAGACAATAACCCTGATAAATGCTTCAATAATATTG
AAAAAGGAAGAGTATGAGTATTCAACATTTCCGTGTCGCCCTTATTCCCTTTTTTGCGGCATTTTGCCTT
CCTGTTTTTGCTCACCCAGAAACGCTGGTGAAAGTAAAAGATGCTGAAGATCAGTTGGGTGCACGAGTGG
GTTACATCGAACTGGATCTCAACAGCGGTAAGATCCTTGAGAGTTTTCGCCCCGAAGAACGTTTTCCAAT
GATGAGCACTTTTAAAGTTCTGCTATGTGGCGCGGTATTATCCCGTATTGACGCCGGGCAAGAGCAACTC
GGTCGCCGCATACACTATTCTCAGAATGACTTGGTTGAGTACTCACCAGTCACAGAAAAGCATCTTACGG
ATGGCATGACAGTAAGAGAATTATGCAGTGCTGCCATAACCATGAGTGATAACACTGCGGCCAACTTACT
TCTGACAACGATCGGAGGACCGAAGGAGCTAACCGCTTTTTTGCACAACATGGGGGATCATGTAACTCGC
CTTGATCGTTGGGAACCGGAGCTGAATGAAGCCATACCAAACGACGAGCGTGACACCACGATGCCTGTAG
CAATGGCAACAACGTTGCGCAAACTATTAACTGGCGAACTACTTACTCTAGCTTCCCGGCAACAATTAAT
AGACTGGATGGAGGCGGATAAAGTTGCAGGACCACTTCTGCGCTCGGCCCTTCCGGCTGGCTGGTTTATT
GCTGATAAATCTGGAGCCGGTGAGCGTGGGTCTCGCGGTATCATTGCAGCACTGGGGCCAGATGGTAAGC
CCTCCCGTATCGTAGTTATCTACACGACGGGGAGTCAGGCAACTATGGATGAACGAAATAGACAGATCGC
TGAGATAGGTGCCTCACTGATTAAGCATTGGTAACTGTCAGACCAAGTTTACTCATATATACTTTAGATT
GATTTAAAACTTCATTTTTAATTTAAAAGGATCTAGGTGAAGATCCTTTTTGATAATCTCATGACCAAAA
TCCCTTAACGTGAGTTTTCGTTCCACTGAGCGTCAGACCCCGTAGAAAAGATCAAAGGATCTTCTTGAGA
TCCTTTTTTTCTGCGCGTAATCTGCTGCTTGCAAACAAAAAAACCACCGCTACCAGCGGTGGTTTGTTTG
CCGGATCAAGAGCTACCAACTCTTTTTCCGAAGGTAACTGGCTTCAGCAGAGCGCAGATACCAAATACTG
TTCTTCTAGTGTAGCCGTAGTTAGGCCACCACTTCAAGAACTCTGTAGCACCGCCTACATACCTCGCTCT
GCTAATCCTGTTACCAGTGGCTGCTGCCAGTGGCGATAAGTCGTGTCTTACCGGGTTGGACTCAAGACGA
TAGTTACCGGATAAGGCGCAGCGGTCGGGCTGAACGGGGGGTTCGTGCACACAGCCCAGCTTGGAGCGAA
CGACCTACACCGAACTGAGATACCTACAGCGTGAGCTATGAGAAAGCGCCACGCTTCCCGAAGGGAGAAA
GGCGGACAGGTATCCGGTAAGCGGCAGGGTCGGAACAGGAGAGCGCACGAGGGAGCTTCCAGGGGGAAAC
GCCTGGTATCTTTATAGTCCTGTCGGGTTTCGCCACCTCTGACTTGAGCGTCGATTTTTGTGATGCTCGT
CAGGGGGGCGGAGCCTATGGAAAAACGCCAGCAACGCGGCCTTTTTACGGTTCCTGGCCTTTTGCTGGCC
TTTTGCTCACATGTTCTTTCCTGCGTTATCCCCTGATTCTGTGGATAACCGTATTACCGCCTTTGAGTGA
GCTGATACCGCTCGCCGCAGCCGAACGACCGAGCGCAGCGAGTCAGTGAGCGAGGAAGCGGAAGAGCGCC
CAATACGCAAACCGCCTCTCCCCGCGCGTTGGCCGATTCATTAATGCAGCTGGCACGACAGGTTTCCCGA
CTGGAAAGCGGGCAGTGAGCGCAACGCAATTAATGTGAGTTAGCTCACTCATTAGGCACCCCAGGCTTTA
CACTTTATGCTTCCGGCTCGTATGTTGTGTGGAATTGTGAGCGGATAACAATTTCACACAGGAAACAGCT
ATGACCATGATTACGCCAAGCTTACCGCATCAGGAAATTGTAAGCGTTAATATTTTGTTAAAATTCGCGT
TAAATTTTTGTTAAATCAGCTCATTTTTTAACCAATAGGCCGAAATCGGCAAAATCCCTTATAAATCAAA
AGAATAGACCGAGATAGGGT
[37 nt withheld, positions 7511-7547]
AAAGAACGTGGACTCCAACGTCAAAGG
[49 nt withheld, positions 7575-7623]
T
[91 nt withheld, positions 7625-7715]
G
[124 nt withheld, positions 7717-7840]
CCATTCGCCAAGCTTCCTGAAACGGAGAAACATAAACAGGCATTGCTGGGATCACCCATACATCACTCTG
TTTTGCCTGACCTTTTCCGGTAATTTGAAAACAAACCCGGTCTCGAAGCGGAGATCCGGCGATAATTACC
GCAGAAATAAACCCATACACGAGACGTAGAACCAGCCGCACATGGCCGGAGAAACTCCTGCGAGAATTTC
GTAAACTCGCGCGCATTGCATCTGTATTTCCTAATGCGGCACTTCCAGGCCTCGATCGAGACCGTTTATC
CATTGCTTTTTTGTTGTCTTTTTCCCTCGTTCACAGAAAGTCTGAAGAAGCTATAGTAGAACTATGAGCT
TTTTTTGTTTCTGTTTTCCTTTTTTTTTTTTTTACCTCTGTGGAAATTGTTACTCTCACACTCTTTAGTT
CGTTTGTTTGTTTTGTTTATTCCAATTATGACCGGTGACGAAACGTGGTCGATGGTGGGTACCGCTTATG
CTCCCCTCCATTAGTTTCGATTATATAAAAAGGCCAAATATTGTATTATTTTCAAATGTCCTATCATTAT
CGTCTAACATCTAATTTCTCTTAAATTTTTTCTCTTTCTTTCCTATAACACCAATAG
